Addgene plasmid #135232: p35S::IRE1a
Purpose: constitutive expression of IRE1a from A. thaliana (AT2G17520; upregulates UPR signaling)
Depositing lab: Armin Djamei. Depositing organization: Gregor Mendel Institute of Molecular Plant Biology. Publication: A high-throughput screening method to identify proteins involved in unfolded protein response of the endoplasmic reticulum in plants. Alcantara A, Seitner D, Navarrete F, Djamei A. Plant Methods. 2020 Jan 21;16:4. doi: 10.1186/s13007-020-0552-3. eCollection 2020. PubMed 31988651.
Backbone
  Vector backbone: pGGZ001
  Backbone manufacturer: Addgene plasmid # 48868
  Backbone size w/o insert (bp): 2687
  Total vector size (bp): 8454
  Modifications to backbone: N/A
  Vector type: Plant Expression
  Selectable markers: Basta
Growth in bacteria
  Bacterial resistance: Spectinomycin, 50 μg/mL
  Growth temperature: 37°C
  Growth strain: DH5alpha
  Copy number: High Copy
Gene/Insert
  Gene/Insert name: IRE1a (alt name: AtIRE1a)
  Species: A. thaliana (mustard weed)
  Insert size (bp): 2536
  Entrez Gene: IRE1A (a.k.a. AT2G17520, ARABIDOPSIS THALIANA INOSITOL REQUIRING 1-2, ATIRE1-2, AtIRE1A, INOSITOL REQUIRING 1-2, IRE1-2, MJB20.8, MJB20_8, TRANSMEMBRANE PROTEIN KINASE/RIBONUCLEASE)
  Promoter: 35S
  Cloning method: Restriction Enzyme; 5′ cloning site BsaI (destroyed during cloning); 3′ cloning site BsaI (destroyed during cloning)
  Sequencing primers: 5′ TCAAAGCAAGTGGATTGATG; 3′ GAAAGAGATAACAGGAACGG
Terms and licenses: Academic/Nonprofit Terms; Industry Terms: Not Available to Industry
Depositor comments: Please visit https://www.biorxiv.org/content/10.1101/825190v1?rss=1 for bioRxiv preprint. Please see the attached genbank file for an IRE1a annotated plasmid map.
How to cite: p35S::IRE1a was a gift from Armin Djamei (Addgene plasmid # 135232 ; http://n2t.net/addgene:135232 ; RRID:Addgene_135232)
