[The description below was written by a language model from this plasmid's Addgene catalogue record and pLannotate feature annotations shown in this document.]
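Description:
p35S::IRE1a is a plant expression plasmid built on the pGGZ001 backbone, a binary-type destination vector, by BsaI-based assembly in which the cloning sites were destroyed. In E. coli it replicates from a high-copy ColE1/pUC-type origin and is selected with spectinomycin through the aadA gene. A pSa origin is also annotated, which in binary vectors of this kind supports replication in Agrobacterium. Left and right border repeats from nopaline-type T-DNA flank the plant cassettes, so everything between them can be transferred into plant cells.

Within the T-DNA, the CaMV 35S promoter followed by the TMV Ω translational enhancer drives constitutive expression of Arabidopsis thaliana IRE1a (AT2G17520). IRE1a is an endoplasmic reticulum transmembrane kinase/endoribonuclease that senses unfolded proteins in the ER lumen. It then splices bZIP60 mRNA to produce an active transcription factor that switches on unfolded protein response (UPR) genes. No terminator for this cassette was annotated in the roughly 760 nt between the IRE1a region and the next cassette. Downstream, a NOS promoter, the bar gene (phosphinothricin acetyltransferase) and a NOS terminator fragment confer Basta/glufosinate resistance for selecting transformed plants.

The stated purpose is constitutive IRE1a expression to upregulate UPR signalling, in connection with a high-throughput screen for plant proteins involved in the ER unfolded protein response. The sizes in the record do not fully agree. The catalogue lists a total of 8454 bp and an insert of 2536 bp, whereas the sequenced record is 8,809 nt and the IRE1A annotation spans about 3.4 kb. The record does not explain this difference.
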