Features (pLannotate 1.2.2; 12 found; start..end, strand, type, name):
    315..337     +  misc_feature   LB T-DNA repeat: left border repeat from nopaline C58 T-DNA (truncated)
    930..1271    +  promoter       CaMV 35S promoter: strong constitutive promoter from cauliflower mosaic virus
   1303..1358    +  misc_feature   TMV Ω: translational enhancer from the tobacco mosaic virus 5'-leader sequence (Gallie et al., 1988)
   1366..4788    +  CDS            IRE1A: IRE1A_ARATH - Also known as IRE1-2. Experimental evidence at protein level: Swiss-Prot protein existence level 1. Senses unfolded proteins in the lumen of the endoplasmic reticulum via its N-terminal domain which leads to enzyme auto- activation. The active endoribonuclease domain splices bZIP60 mRNA to generate a new C-terminus, converting it into a potent unfolded-protein response transcriptional activator which then induces transcription of UPR target genes. Involved in organ growth regulation. Plays a role in plant immunity and abiotic stress responses. From Arabidopsis thaliana (Mouse-ear
   5550..5729    +  promoter       NOS promoter: nopaline synthase promoter
   5771..6319    +  CDS            bar: PAT_STRHY - Experimental evidence at protein level: Swiss-Prot protein existence level 1. Inactivates phosphinothricin (PPT) by transfer of an acetyl group from acetyl CoA. Can also acetylate demethylphosphinothricin but not PTT or glutamate. This enzyme is an effector of phosphinothricin tripeptide (PTT or bialaphos) resistance. From Streptomyces hygroscopicus. Introduced by genetic manipulation and expressed in glufosinate-tolerant maize by Dekalb Genetics.
   6342..6560    +  terminator     NOS terminator (fragment): nopaline synthase terminator and poly(A) signal
   6609..6633    +  misc_feature   RB T-DNA repeat: right border repeat from nopaline C58 T-DNA
   6724..7312    -  rep_origin     ori: high-copy-number ColE1/pMB1/pBR322/pUC origin of replication
   7486..8271    -  CDS            aadA: S3AD_SHIFL - Experimental evidence at protein level: Swiss-Prot protein existence level 1. Mediates bacterial resistance to the antibiotics streptomycin and spectinomycin. From Shigella flexneri.
   8456..8557    +  CDS            TRA2_ECOLX (fragment): Protein predicted: Swiss-Prot protein existence level 4. Required for transposition of transposon Tn903. From Escherichia coli.
   8562..188     +  rep_origin     pSa ori (across the origin): origin of replication from bacterial plasmid pSa
>Addgene plasmid #135232 | p35S::IRE1a | addgene full sequence | sequence record 267196 | Addgene NGS Result
CCTTTCAGATCAACAGCTTGCAAACACCCCTCGCTCCGGCAAGTAGTTACAGCAAGTAGTATGTTCAATT
AGCTTTTCAATTATGAATATATATATCAATTATTGGTCGCCCTTGGCTTGTGGACAATGCGCTACGCGCA
CCGGCTCCGCCCGTGGACAACCGCAAGCGGTTGCCCACCGTCGAGCGCCTTTGCCCACAACCCGGCGGCC
GGCCGCAACAGATCGTTTTATAAATTTTTTTTTTTGAAAAAGAAAAAGCCCGAAAGGCGGCAACCTCTCG
GGCTTCTGGATTTCCGATCCCCGGAATTAGATCTTGGCAGGATATATTGTGGTGTAACGTTCTCGAACTA
GGCTCGGACGAAGTAAGCGGCCGCAACCTTAATTAAACACGGCGCGCCAACAGCGATCGCACCAGGTACC
ACCTCCGATCCATTCGGTCCCCAGATTAGCCTTTTCAATTTCAGAAAGAATGCTAACCCACAGATGGTTA
GAGAGGCTTACGCAGCACGTCTCATCAAGACGATCTACCCGAGCAATAATCTCCAGGAAATCAAATACCT
TCCCAAGAAGGTTAAAGATGCAGTCAAAAGATTCAGGACTAACTGCATCAAGAACACAGAGAAAGATATA
TTTCTCAAGATCAGAAGTACTATTCCAGTATGGACGATTCAAGGCTTGCTTCACAAACCAAGGCAAGTAA
TAGAGATTGGAGTCTCTAAAAAGGTAGTTCCCACTGAATCAAAGGCCATGGAGTCAAAGATTCAAATAGA
GGACCTAACAGAACTCGCCGTAAAGACTGGCGAACAGTTCATACAGAGTCTCTTACGACTCAATGACAAG
AAGAAAATCTTCGTCAACATGGTGGAGCACGACACACTTGTCTACTCCAAAAATATCAAAGATACAGTCT
CAGAAGACCAAAGGGCAATTGAGACTTTTCAACAAAGGGTAATATCCGGAAACCTCCTCGGATTCCATTG
CCCAGCTATCTGTCACTTTATTGTGAAGATAGTGGAAAAGGAAGGTGGCTCCTACAAATGCCATCATTGC
GATAAAGGAAAGGCCATCGTTGAAGATGCCTCTGCCGACAGTGGTCCCAAAGATGGACCCCCACCCACGA
GGAGCATCGTGGAAAAAGAAGACGTTCCAACCACGTCTTCAAAGCAAGTGGATTGATGTGATATCTCCAC
TGACGTAAGGGATGACGCACAATCCCACTATCCTTCGCAAGACCCTTCCTCTATATAAGGAAGTTCATTT
CATTTGGAGAGAACACGGGGGACGAGCTAACATATTTTTACAACAATTACCAACAACAACAAACAACAAA
CAACATTACAATTACTATTTACAATTACAGGCTCCATGCCGCCGAGATGTCCTTTCCTCCGCCATCTTTT
CTTCTTACTACTATTACTCTCACCATGGATCATGTCTCCTTGCGGCGGCGCTGCCGACGATGTGACGTAT
CCGATCGTTCCATCTAGTCCCGGCCGCAGATCAATTTTGCAGATTCGTCGGTGAGTTTCTTCCATCCTCT
GCATGTTTAAAAATACTTAGTTAGTATTTGATTCTGGTGACACTGTTTTAGGTATCATTAGCATTGTAAA
CGTGATGGACTAGTGATTAGGTTTTGGTGGTGGCAAGAATTGGTTTGATTACATTTTGATAGATGTTTTT
GATTCTTCTCTATGTGGTTACTGGTTGTGATGTTATCTGTCTTCTACTCAGTGAACCACCAACAGAGCCA
AATACGAAACTTGTTGTTGATCGTGATGGGAAGGTGTTTTTAAAGCAGCAACCGAAAGAAACACCATACT
GGTCCTTTTCAACAGGATCACCAATGCACTCGTTATATCAGGCTCCTGCTAATAACAACACAGAAAATGC
TACTGAGATAACTCGTCCTCACATAATTGTTGAATATCTGAACAACTCAAAGGCGGCTACTACTGTCGAT
GGCTATCATAATTGGGTATGAAGCATCTCTCTCTTTACTTCATTATTACTGGACTTTGTTTATCTTAACT
TTGTTTCGGCACATATTCACTGCAGACAGTTCAGGAGTTTTTTAGGCAGAAGCCACTTGTAACAGATGAT
GGTGTGACTCTTGGATCAGAAACAACTAGTGCCTATTTGGTTGATGGTAGATCAGGGAGGCTGATTCATG
TTTACAAATCAACTGGAGATACTAAGATTACTAATGCTCTCGTGAAGCCCGCTAGCACTGAAGATTTTGT
GAATGAACCTCTTCTTATCAGGCGAACAGATTCCAAACTTGAGCATTTTAGTAAAACCACTGGGAAGCTT
GTCTGGAATTTGACGGTTTCTCACTTCAGAGCTGCTTTACTATGTGATCCTGTTTTCAATTCTGGCTATG
ACCTCGGTCCTAAACTTCAAACTGGAATTTATATGCCATTGTTATGTGGATCACAAATTGACGTTCGTGG
CCCAGAAATTGTTATCAGGGTGCTCCATGATCAGCCAATGAATGTGAAAATGCTACCCTCCCCTTCCCTA
AATCACTTCGAGAGCGAAAACAGCATCATGCCTTTTGGAAAAGCCAGAGAGTCAAGAAAGTTACAAGAGC
AACATAAGCAGAAATATACATATTTGTTTGGACAATGGTCACCAGTAAAGTTATTGGCCCCTTTAGTGCT
TCTAGGTGTTGTTGTCTCTGTTTTCATTAAAAAGTTTTCGTCGAGGGGCAGTGATGTTAGTTTGAAAGCT
GGACCTTCCAAAAAGAAGAAGAACCGTAAATCCGCGAAGGATACAAATAGGCAGTCAGTTCCTCGTGGCC
AGGATCAGTTCGAGCTCATTGAAGGAGGTCAAATGTTACTAGGCTTCAATAACTTTCAAAGTGGTGCAAC
TGATGGGAGAAAGATCGGTAAGTTGTTTCTGTCAAGTAAAGAAATTGCAAAGGGAAGTAACGGAACTGTG
GTGTTTGAGGGTATTTACGAAGGCCGGCCTGTAGCTGTAAAACGCCTTGTTCGATCTCATCATGAGGTTG
CTTTCAAAGAGATTCAAAACCTCATTGCATCAGACCAACACACAAACATCATTCGGTGGTATGGTGTGGA
GTATGATCAAGATTTTGTATACCTTTCTCTAGAGCGTTGCACCTGCAGTTTAGATGATCTAATCAAATCC
TATTTAGAGTTTTCTATGACAAAAGTATTGGAAAACAACGATTCTACTGAAGGAGTGGCTGCTTATAAGA
TCCAACTTGATTCTTTGGAGGGAGTTATCAAAGGAAACAACTTTTGGAAAGTGGGGGGTCACCCGTCACC
TCTCATGCTTAAACTAATGAGGTTAATTTGGACTTCGTACTTTTTTATATATGTCATAATATTCTTTGAT
TAAGTGATGTTCTATTTGAACATCAAAGGTAGCTATGGTTCTGATAAGTCTAGGCTATGTGATACAATAA
ACAGTAGAATTAGTTCAAACCTTGTTTACTGATTTACTGTTTAAACTTATATTTTTCAGATTGTTTGTAT
TGTGATGCAGGGATATAGTTTGTGGAATCGTCCACTTACACGAATTGGGAATAGTTCATCGGGACTTGAA
GCCACAAAATGTGTTAATTAGTAAAGATATGACTTTGAGTGCAAAACTGTCCGATATGGGCATTAGCAAG
CGTATGTCCAGAGATATGTCATCATTGGGTCACCTTGCCACAGGTAAGTTGTTTTTTATTATCTTTTTTT
ATGCCCAAAATATTGGATTTGTAACACTTTCAAAAATAGGACTGATTGATCTCGCAAAACAAAACTAACA
CTAGAGAAAAACTACATAATGTCATAAGTTGGTCAATAGAATGCATGTTAGTGTCTGAACGCAATGTATG
ATCGTTTGTTGAATATGTGTTATGTTTATGAAATGAGTTTCAACCCACATTTTTAAAGTATCTGCTTTAA
AAACTACAGGTTCTGGCAGTTCGGGCTGGCAAGCACCAGAGCAGCTTCTACAAGGTCGTCAAACTCGTGC
AGTCGATATGTTTAGTTTAGGTTGTGTCATCTTTTACACTATAACCGGTTGTAAGCATCCCTTTGGTGAT
GATCTTGAACGAGATGTCAATATTGTGAAGAACAAAGTCGACCTATTTCTAGTAGAACACGTTCCAGAAG
CTTCAGACCTCATATCCCGTTTGTTAAACCCAGACCCTGATTTACGGTAATGTTACTTTCCTCTCTGATG
ATTAAAATCCACTCGAAAAAGCCTAATCTCTTATACACTGTTTGCTCTTTGCAGTCCTAGCGCAACTGAA
GTGCTACTCCATCCTATGTTTTGGAACTCAGAGATGAGACTGTCTTTCCTTCGTGATGCTAGTGACCGAG
TTGAGCTTGAAAATAGAGAAGCTGATTCTGAAATCTTGAAAGCAATGGAGAGTACAGCTCCAGTGGCTAT
AGGAGGGAAATGGGATGAAAAGCTAGAACCTGTTTTCATCACAAACATCGGGCGCTACAGGCGTTACAAA
TACGATAGCATCCGTGACTTGTTACGAGTCATCAGGAACAAACTGAATCATCATCGAGAACTTCCTCCGG
AAATTCAGGTTCATCTTATAATTGAATCCCTCAAACACCGTTACATTACACTCACGGGCTTAAACTGATT
ATTTTGAAACTTTTGATGTCTTAGGAACTTGTCGGAACAGTTCCAGAAGGATTCGACGAGTACTTTGCTG
TACGGTTTCCGAAATTGTTGATTGAAGTCTATAGAGTCATCTCTCTGCATTGTAGGGAAGAAGAAGTATT
CAGAAAGTACTTCAAATGCGACATCATCTAATCAGGTGGATCCTAGATAACCTTTACCTTCATTCCCTGT
AAATTGGTACCCTGCATCTCGTCTCTGTTATGCTTAAGAAGTTCAATGTTTCGTTTCATGTAAAACTTTG
GTGGTTTGTGTTTTGGGGCCTTGTATAATCCCTGATGAATAAGTGTTCTACTATGTTTCCGTTCCTGTTA
TCTCTTTCTTTCTAATGACAAGTCGAACTTCTTCTTTATCATCGCTTCGTTTTTATTATCTGTGCTTCTT
TTGTTTAATACGCCTGCAAAGTGACTCGACTCTGTTTAGTGCAGTTCTGCGAAACTTGTAAATAGTCCAA
TTGTTGGCCTCTAGTAATAGATGTAGCGAAAGTGTTGAGCTGTTGGGTTCTAAGGATGGCTTGAACATGT
TAATCTTTTAGGTTCTGAGTATGATGAACATTCGTTGTTGCTAAGAAATGCCTGTAATGTCCCACAAATG
TAGAAAATGGTTCGTACCTTTGTCCAAGCATTGATATGTCTGATGAGAGGAAACTGCAAGATACTGAGCT
TGGTTTAACGAAGGAGAGGCAGTTTCTTCCTTCCAAAGCATTTCATTTGACAATGCCTTGATCATCTTAA
GTAGAGTTTCTGTTGTGGAAAGTTTGAAACTTTGAAGAAACGACTCTCAAGTAAATTGATGATCACAAGT
GAAAGTGTATGTTACTAGAGAATTAAGGGAGTCACGTTATGACCCCCGCCGATGACGCGGGACAAGCCGT
TTTACGTTTGGAACTGACAGAACCGCAACGTTGAAGGAGCCACTGAGCCGCGGGTTTCTGGAGTTTAATG
AGCTAAGCACATACGTCAGAAACCATTATTGCGCGTTCAAAAGTCGCCTAAGGTCACTATCAGCTAGCAA
ATATTTCTTGTCAAAAATGCTCCACTGACGTTCCATAAATTCCCCTCGGTATCCAATTAGAGTCTCATAT
TCACTCTCAACTCGATCGAGGGGATCTACCATGAGCCCAGAACGACGCCCGGCCGACATCCGCCGTGCCA
CCGAGGCGGACATGCCGGCGGTCTGCACCATCGTCAACCACTACATCGAGACAAGCACGGTCAACTTCCG
TACCGAGCCGCAGGAACCGCAGGAGTGGACGGACGACCTCGTCCGTCTGCGGGAGCGCTATCCCTGGCTC
GTCGCCGAGGTGGACGGCGAGGTCGCCGGCATCGCCTACGCGGGTCCCTGGAAGGCACGCAACGCCTACG
ACTGGACGGCCGAGTCCACCGTGTACGTCTCCCCCCGCCATCAGCGGACGGGACTGGGCTCCACGCTCTA
CACCCACCTGCTGAAGTCCCTGGAGGCACAGGGCTTCAAGAGCGTGGTCGCTGTCATCGGGCTGCCCAAC
GACCCGAGCGTGCGCATGCACGAGGCGCTCGGATATGCCCCCCGCGGCATGCTGCGGGCGGCCGGCTTCA
AGCACGGGAACTGGCATGACGTGGGTTTCTGGCAGCTGGACTTCAGCCTGCCGGTGCCGCCCCGTCCGGT
CCTGCCCGTCACCGAAATCTGATGACCCCTAGAGTCAAGCAGATCGTTCAAACATTTGGCAATAAAGTTT
CTTAAGATTGAATCCTGTTGCCGGTCTTGCGATGATTATCATATAATTTCTGTTGAATTACGTTAAGCAT
GTAATAATTAACATGTAATGCATGACGTTATTTATGAGATGGGTTTTTATGATTAGAGTCCCGCAATTAT
ACATTTAATACGCGATAGAAAACAAAATATAGCGCGCAAACTAGGATAAAGTATTCTAGACCAAGCATGC
ACAGCTGGCGTTCTCAGCCAGATCCCCTTGACAGGATATATTGGCGGGTAAACTAAGTCGCTGTATGTGT
TTGTTTGAGATCTCATGTGAGCAAAAGGCCAGCAAAAGGCCAGGAACCGTAAAAAGGCCGCGTTGCTGGC
GTTTTTCCATAGGCTCCGCCCCCCTGACGAGCATCACAAAAATCGACGCTCAAGTCAGAGGTGGCGAAAC
CCGACAGGACTATAAAGATACCAGGCGTTTCCCCCTGGAAGCTCCCTCGTGCGCTCTCCTGTTCCGACCC
TGCCGCTTACCGGATACCTGTCCGCCTTTCTCCCTTCGGGAAGCGTGGCGCTTTCTCATAGCTCACGCTG
TAGGTATCTCAGTTCGGTGTAGGTCGTTCGCTCCAAGCTGGGCTGTGTGCACGAACCCCCCGTTCAGCCC
GACCGCTGCGCCTTATCCGGTAACTATCGTCTTGAGTCCAACCCGGTAAGACACGACTTATCGCCACTGG
CAGCAGCCACTGGTAACAGGATTAGCAGAGCGAGGTATGTAGGCGGTGCTACAGAGTTCTTGAAGTGGTG
GCCTAACTACGGCTACACTAGAAGAACAGTATTTGGTATCTGCGCTCTGCTGAAGCCAGTTACCTTCGGA
AGAAGAGTTGGTAGCTCTTGATCCGGCAAACAAACCACCGCTGGTAGCGGTGGTTTTTTTGTTTGCAAGC
AGCAGATTACGCGCAGAAAAAAAGGATCTCAAGAAGATCCTTTGATCTTTTCTACGGGGTCTGACGCTCA
GTGGAACGAAAACTCACGTTAAGGGATTTTGGTCATGAGATTATCAAAAAGGATCTTCACCTAGATCCTT
TTAAATTAAAAATGAAGTTTTAAATCAATCTAAAGTATATATGTGTAACATTGGTCTAGTGATTATTTGC
CGACTACCTTGGTGATCTCGCCTTTCACGTAGTGAACAAATTCTTCCAACTGATCTGCGCGCGAGGCCAA
GCGATCTTCTTGTCCAAGATAAGCCTGCCTAGCTTCAAGTATGACGGGCTGATACTGGGCCGGCAGGCGC
TCCATTGCCCAGTCGGCAGCGACATCCTTCGGCGCGATTTTGCCGGTTACTGCGCTGTACCAAATGCGGG
ACAACGTAAGCACTACATTTCGCTCATCGCCAGCCCAGTCGGGCGGCGAGTTCCATAGCGTTAAGGTTTC
ATTTAGCGCCTCAAATAGATCCTGTTCAGGAACCGGATCAAAGAGTTCCTCCGCCGCTGGACCTACCAAG
GCAACGCTATGTTCTCTTGCTTTTGTCAGCAAGATAGCCAGATCAATGTCGATCGTGGCTGGCTCGAAGA
TACCTGCAAGAATGTCATTGCGCTGCCATTCTCCAAATTGCAGTTCGCGCTTAGCTGGATAACGCCACGG
AATGATGTCGTCGTGCACAACAATGGTGACTTCTACAGCGCGGAGAATCTCGCTCTCTCCAGGGGAAGCC
GAAGTTTCCAAAAGGTCGTTGATCAAAGCTCGCCGCGTTGTTTCATCAAGCCTTACGGTCACCGTAACCA
GCAAATCAATATCACTGTGTGGCTTCAGGCCGCCATCCACTGCGGAGCCGTACAAATGTACGGCCAGCAA
CGTCGGTTCGAGATGGCGCTCGATGACGCCAACTACCTCTGATAGTTGAGTCGATACTTCGGCGATCACC
GCTTCCCTCATAACACCCCTTGTATTACTGTTTATGTAAGCAGACAGTTTTATTGTTCATGATGATATAT
TTTTATCTTGTGCAATGTAACATCAGAGATTTTGAGACACAACGTGGCTTTGTTGAATAAATCGAACTTT
TGCTGAGTTGAAGGATCAGATCACGCATCTTCCCGACAACGCAGACCGTTCCGTGGCAAAGCAAAAGTTC
AAAATCACCAACTGGTCCACCTACAACAAAGCTCTCATCAACCGTGGCTCCCTCACTTTCTGGCTGGATG
ATGGGGCGATTCAGGCGATCCCCATCCAACAGCCCGCCGTCGAGCGGGCTTTTTTATCCCCGGAAGCCTG
TGGATAGAGGGTAGTTATCCACGTGAAACCGCTAATGCCCCGCAAAGCCTTGATTCACGGGGCTTTCCGG
CCCGCTCCAAAAACTATCCACGTGAAATCGCTAATCAGGGTACGTGAAATCGCTAATCGGAGTACGTGAA
ATCGCTAATAAGGTCACGTGAAATCGCTAATCAAAAAGGCACGTGAGAACGCTAATAGC
